Addgene plasmid #128462: pSMPUW_8.2_M3_CAMKIIA-gateway-V5-SV40
Purpose: lentiviral destination vector with CAMKIIA promoter, C-terminal V5 tag, and SV40 promoter
Depositing lab: Lindy Barrett. Depositing organization: Broad Institute.
Backbone
  Vector backbone: pSMPUW-eMCS
  Backbone manufacturer: Cell Biolabs, Inc
  Backbone size w/o insert (bp): 4796
  Vector type: Lentiviral
Growth in bacteria
  Bacterial resistance: Chloramphenicol and Kanamycin, 25 & 50 μg/mL
  Growth temperature: 30°C
  Growth strain: ccdB Survival
  Copy number: Low Copy
Gene/Insert
  Gene/Insert name: CAMKIIA promoter, C-terminal V5 tag, and SV40 promoter
  Species: Synthetic
  Cloning method: Restriction Enzyme; 5′ cloning site Unknown (unknown if destroyed)
Terms and licenses: Academic/Nonprofit Terms; Industry Terms: Not Available to Industry
How to cite: pSMPUW_8.2_M3_CAMKIIA-gateway-V5-SV40 was a gift from Lindy Barrett (Addgene plasmid # 128462 ; http://n2t.net/addgene:128462 ; RRID:Addgene_128462)
