[The description below was written by a language model from this plasmid's Addgene catalogue record and pLannotate feature annotations shown in this document.]
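Description:
pSMPUW_8.2_M3_CAMKIIA-gateway-V5-SV40 is a lentiviral Gateway destination vector built on the pSMPUW-eMCS backbone. It is maintained in E. coli through a ColE1/pUC-type origin (although the catalogue lists it as low copy) and selected with kanamycin via a backbone KanR gene, together with chloramphenicol via the CmR gene inside the Gateway cassette. Because that cassette also carries the ccdB toxin gene, the empty vector has to be propagated in a ccdB-tolerant strain.

The viral genome is transcribed from a CMV enhancer/promoter fused to a truncated HIV-1 5' LTR, followed by the Ψ packaging signal and the cPPT/CTS element. A WPRE, which enhances transcript processing and expression, and a second truncated LTR close the transfer cassette. The annotation does not list a Rev response element.

Within the provirus, the mouse CaMKIIα promoter, commonly used to direct expression in excitatory neurons, sits directly upstream of an attR1–CmR–ccdB–attR2 cassette. An LR recombination reaction with an entry clone replaces this cassette with the gene of interest. Loss of ccdB provides counter-selection for recombinants in standard strains. A V5 epitope coding sequence lies immediately after attR2, so an open reading frame transferred without a stop codon and in frame would acquire a C-terminal V5 tag for detection.

Downstream of the tag are SV40 early promoter/enhancer and origin sequences. No coding sequence is annotated between these and the WPRE, so the record does not show what, if anything, this promoter drives. It may serve as a slot for a later marker. The vector is intended for generating lentiviruses that express tagged transgenes under CaMKIIα control.
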