Features (pLannotate 1.2.2; 30 found; start..end, strand, type, name):
      1..304     +  enhancer       CMV enhancer: human cytomegalovirus immediate early enhancer
    305..508     +  promoter       CMV promoter: human cytomegalovirus (CMV) immediate early promoter
    522..702     +  LTR            5' LTR (truncated): truncated 5' long terminal repeat (LTR) from HIV-1
    749..873     +  misc_feature   HIV-1 Ψ: packaging signal of human immunodeficiency virus type 1
    908..1020    +  misc_feature   cPPT/CTS: central polypurine tract and central termination sequence of HIV-1
   1078..2367    +  promoter       CaMKII promoter: promoter for the mouse calcium/calmodulin-dependent kinase II α subunit
   2379..2503    +  protein_bind   attR1: mutant version of attR; recombination site for the Gateway® LR reaction LR Clonase™
   2528..2558    +  promoter       lac UV5 promoter: E. coli lac promoter with an "up" mutation
   2582..2611    +  promoter       cat promoter (fragment): promoter of the E. coli cat gene encoding chloramphenicol acetyltransferase
   2612..3271    +  CDS            CmR: chloramphenicol acetyltransferase; cat; confers resistance to chloramphenicol
   3450..3608    +  CDS            ccdA (fragment): CCDA_ECO57 - Also known as H, letA. Experimental evidence at protein level: Swiss-Prot protein existence level 1. Antitoxin component of a type II toxin-antitoxin (TA) system which inhibits the post-segregational killing (PSK) of plasmid-free cells, also referred to as a plasmid addiction system. Binds to and blocks the activity of CcdB; will also remove bound CcdB protein from the CcdB-GyrA complex by forming a CcdA-CcdB complex, a process termed rejuvenation. Functions as a transcriptional corepressor for the ccdAB operon, repression also requires CcdB (By similarity). From Escherichia coli
   3613..3915    +  CDS            ccdB: CCDB_ECOLI - Also known as G, letB, letD. Experimental evidence at protein level: Swiss-Prot protein existence level 1. Toxic component of a type II toxin-antitoxin (TA) system, functioning in plasmid maintainence. Responsible for the post- segregational killing (PSK) of plasmid-free cells, also referred to as a plasmid addiction system. Half-life of over 2 hours. Cell killing by CcdB is accompanied by filamentation, defects in chromosome and plasmid segregation, defects in cell division, formation of anucleate cells, decreased DNA synthesis and plasmid loss. Interferes with the activity of DN
   3959..4083    -  protein_bind   attR2: mutant version of attR; recombination site for the Gateway® LR reaction LR Clonase™
   4085..4126    +  CDS            V5 tag: epitope tag from simian virus 5
   4170..4194    +  promoter       SV40 promoter (fragment): SV40 early promoter
   4195..4266    +  promoter       SV40 promoter (fragment): SV40 enhancer and early promoter
   4290..4425    +  rep_origin     SV40 ori: SV40 origin of replication
   4554..5142    +  misc_feature   WPRE: woodchuck hepatitis virus posttranscriptional regulatory element
   5137..5253    +  CDS            nef (fragment): NEF_SIVS4 - Experimental evidence at protein level: Swiss-Prot protein existence level 1. Interferes with TCR signaling from the cell membrane. Interacts with CD247/TCRZ (TCR zeta chain) and exert potent down- regulation of cell surface TCR/CD3 complexes. From Simian immunodeficiency virus (isolate F236/smH4) (SIV-sm) (Simian immunodeficiency virus sooty mangabey monkey).
   5264..5303    -  polyA_signal   SV40 poly(A) signal (fragment): SV40 polyadenylation signal
   5332..5512    +  LTR            5' LTR (truncated): truncated 5' long terminal repeat (LTR) from HIV-1
   5518..5554    +  promoter       SV40 promoter (fragment): SV40 early promoter
   5581..5791    +  promoter       SV40 promoter: SV40 early promoter
   5795..5878    +  CDS            large T antigen (fragment): large T antigen from SV40 (simian virus 40)
   5901..6022    +  polyA_signal   SV40 poly(A) signal: SV40 polyadenylation signal
   6245..6833    -  rep_origin     ori: high-copy-number ColE1/pMB1/pBR322/pUC origin of replication
   7005..7077    -  CDS            bla(M) (fragment): β-lactamase lacking the signal sequence; bla(M); allows cytosolic expression of β-lactamase
   7085..7124    -  terminator     fd terminator: central terminator from bacteriophage fd (Otsuka and Kunisawa, 1982)
   7134..7949    -  CDS            KanR: aminoglycoside phosphotransferase; aph(3')-Ia; confers resistance to kanamycin in bacteria or G418 (Geneticin®) in eukaryotes
   8092..8128    +  enhancer       CMV enhancer (fragment): human cytomegalovirus immediate early enhancer
>Addgene plasmid #128462 | pSMPUW_8.2_M3_CAMKIIA-gateway-V5-SV40 | addgene full sequence | sequence record 270527 | Addgene NGS Result
CGTTACATAACTTACGGTAAATGGCCCGCCTGGCTGACCGCCCAACGACCCCCGCCCATTGACGTCAATA
ATGACGTATGTTCCCATAGTAACGCCAATAGGGACTTTCCATTGACGTCAATGGGTGGAGTATTTACGGT
AAACTGCCCACTTGGCAGTACATCAAGTGTATCATATGCCAAGTACGCCCCCTATTGACGTCAATGACGG
TAAATGGCCCGCCTGGCATTATGCCCAGTACATGACCTTATGGGACTTTCCTACTTGGCAGTACATCTAC
GTATTAGTCATCGCTATTACCATGGTGATGCGGTTTTGGCAGTACATCAATGGGCGTGGATAGCGGTTTG
ACTCACGGGGATTTCCAAGTCTCCACCCCATTGACGTCAATGGGAGTTTGTTTTGGCACCAAAATCAACG
GGACTTTCCAAAATGTCGTAACAACTCCGCCCCATTGACGCAAATGGGCGGTAGGCGTGTACGGTGGGAG
GTCTATATAAGCAGAGCTGGTTTAGTGAACCGGGTCTCTCTGGTTAGACCAGATTTGAGCCTGGGAGCTC
TCTGGCTAACTAGGGAACCCACTGCTTAAGCCTCAATAAAGCTTGCCTTGAGTGCTTCAAGTAGTGTGTG
CCCGTCTGTTGTGTGACTCTGGTAACTAGAGATCCCTCAGACCCTTTTAGTCAGTGTGGAAAATCTCTAG
CAGTGGCGCCCGAACAGGGACCTGAAAGCGAAAGGGAAACCAGAGGAGCTCTCTCGACGCAGGACTCGGC
TTGCTGAAGCGCGCACGGCAAGAGGCGAGGGGCGGCGACTGCAGAGTACGCCAAAATTTTGACTAGCGGA
GGCTAGAAGGAGAGAGATGGGTGCGAGAGCGTCAGTATTAAGCGGGGGAAAATAGCGGCCGCCACAATTT
TAAAAGAAAAGGGGGGATTGGGGGGTACAGTGCAGGGGAAAGAATAGTAGACATAATAGCAACAGACATA
CAAACTAAAGAATTACAAAAACAAATTACAAAAATTCAAATTTTCGGGGGATCCGCGGAATTCGTCCACG
GTCCAATCTCGGTCCGAACGAGATATCCATTATGGCCTTAGGTCACTTCATCTCCATGGGGTTCTTCTTC
TGATTTTCTAGAAAATGAGATGGGGGTGCAGAGAGCTTCCTCAGTGACCTGCCCAGGGTCACATCAGAAA
TGTCAGAGCTAGAACTTGAACTCAGATTACTAATCTTAAATTCCATGCCTTGGGGGCATGCAAGTACGAT
ATACAGAAGGAGTGAACTCATTAGGGCAGATGACCAATGAGTTTAGGAAAGAAGAGTCCAGGGCAGGGTA
CATCTACACCACCCGCCCAGCCCTGGGTGAGTCCAGCCACGTTCACCTCATTATAGTTGCCTCTCTCCAG
TCCTACCTTGACGGGAAGCACAAGCAGAAACTGGGACAGGAGCCCCAGGAGACCAAATCTTCATGGTCCC
TCTGGGAGGATGGGTGGGGAGAGCTGTGGCAGAGGCCTCAGGAGGGGCCCTGCTGCTCAGTGGTGACAGA
TAGGGGTGAGAAAGCAGACAGAGTCATTCCGTCAGCATTCTGGGTCTGTTTGGTACTTCTTCTCACGCTA
AGGTGGCGGTGTGATATGCACAATGGCTAAAAAGCAGGGAGAGCTGGAAAGAAACAAGGACAGAGACAGA
GGCCAAGTCAACCAGACCAATTCCCAGAGGAAGCAAAGAAACCATTACAGAGACTACAAGGGGGAAGGGA
AGGAGAGATGAATTAGCTTCCCCTGTAAACCTTAGAACCCAGCTGTTGCCAGGGCAACGGGGCAATACCT
GTCTCTTCAGAGGAGATGAAGTTGCCAGGGTAACTACATCCTGTCTTTCTCAAGGACCATCCCAGAATGT
GGCACCCACTAGCCGTTACCATAGCAACTGCCTCTTTGCCCCACTTAATCCCATCCCGTCTGTTAAAAGG
GCCCTATAGTTGGAGGTGGGGGAGGTAGGAAGAGCGATGATCACTTGTGGACTAAGTTTGTTCACATCCC
CTTCTCCAACCCCCTCAGTACATCACCCTGGGAGAACAAGGTCCACTTGCTTCTGGGCCCACACAGTCCT
GCAGTATTGTGTATATAAGGCCAGGGCAACGGAGGAGCAGGTTTTGAAGTGAAAGGCAGGCAGGTGTTGG
GGAGGCAGTTACCGGGGCAACGGGAACAGGGCGTTTCGGAGGTGGTTGCCATGGGGACCTGGATGCTGAC
GAAGGCTCGCGAGGCTGTGAGCAGCCACAGTGCCCTGCTCAGAAGCCCCAAGCTCGTCAATCAAGCTGGT
TCTCCATTTGCACTCAGGAGCACGGGCAGGCGAGTGGCCCCTAGTTCTGGGGGCAGCGGGGCGCGCCAAC
AAGTTTGTACAAAAAAGCTGAACGAGAAACGTAAAATGATATAAATATCAATATATTAAATTAGATTTTG
CATAAAAAACAGACTACATAATACTGTAAAACACAACATATCCAGTCACTATGGCGGCCGCATTAGGCAC
CCCAGGCTTTACACTTTATGCTTCCGGCTCGTATAATGTGTGGATTTTGAGTTAGGATCCGTCGAGATTT
TCAGGAGCTAAGGAAGCTAAAATGGAGAAAAAAATCACTGGATATACCACCGTTGATATATCCCAATGGC
ATCGTAAAGAACATTTTGAGGCATTTCAGTCAGTTGCTCAATGTACCTATAACCAGACCGTTCAGCTGGA
TATTACGGCCTTTTTAAAGACCGTAAAGAAAAATAAGCACAAGTTTTATCCGGCCTTTATTCACATTCTT
GCCCGCCTGATGAATGCTCATCCGGAATTCCGTATGGCAATGAAAGACGGTGAGCTGGTGATATGGGATA
GTGTTCACCCTTGTTACACCGTTTTCCATGAGCAAACTGAAACGTTTTCATCGCTCTGGAGTGAATACCA
CGACGATTTCCGGCAGTTTCTACACATATATTCGCAAGATGTGGCGTGTTACGGTGAAAACCTGGCCTAT
TTCCCTAAAGGGTTTATTGAGAATATGTTTTTCGTCTCAGCCAATCCCTGGGTGAGTTTCACCAGTTTTG
ATTTAAACGTGGCCAATATGGACAACTTCTTCGCCCCCGTTTTCACCATGGGCAAATATTATACGCAAGG
CGACAAGGTGCTGATGCCGCTGGCGATTCAGGTTCATCATGCCGTTTGTGATGGCTTCCATGTCGGCAGA
ATGCTTAATGAATTACAACAGTACTGCGATGAGTGGCAGGGCGGGGCGTAAAGATCTGGATCCGGCTTAC
TAAAAGCCAGATAACAGTATGCGTATTTGCGCGCTGATTTTTGCGGTATAAGAATATATACTGATATGTA
TACCCGAAGTATGTCAAAAAGAGGTATGCTATGAAGCAGCGTATTACAGTGACAGTTGACAGCGACAGCT
ATCAGTTGCTCAAGGCATATATGATGTCAATATCTCCGGTCTGGTAAGCACAACCATGCAGAATGAAGCC
CGTCGTCTGCGTGCCGAACGCTGGAAAGCGGAAAATCAGGAAGGGATGGCTGAGGTCGCCCGGTTTATTG
AAATGAACGGCTCTTTTGCTGACGAGAACAGGGGCTGGTGAAATGCAGTTTAAGGTTTACACCTATAAAA
GAGAGAGCCGTTATCGTCTGTTTGTGGATGTACAGAGTGATATTATTGACACGCCCGGGCGACGGATGGT
GATCCCCCTGGCCAGTGCACGTCTGCTGTCAGATAAAGTCTCCCGTGAACTTTACCCGGTGGTGCATATC
GGGGATGAAAGCTGGCGCATGATGACCACCGATATGGCCAGTGTGCCGGTCTCCGTTATCGGGGAAGAAG
TGGCTGATCTCAGCCACCGCGAAAATGACATCAAAAACGCCATTAACCTGATGTTCTGGGGAATATAAAT
GTCAGGCTCCCTTATACACAGCCAGTCTGCAGGTCGACCATAGTGACTGGATATGTTGTGTTTTACAGTA
TTATGTAGTCTGTTTTTTATGCAAAATCTAATTTAATATATTGATATTTATATCATTTTACGTTTCTCGT
TCAGCTTTCTTGTACAAAGTGGTTGGTAAGCCTATCCCTAACCCTCTCCTCGGTCTCGATTCTACGTAGT
AATGAACCTTAGGAGCCAACAGCTAAGCACACACTTCGAATGCATCTCAATTAGTCAGCAACCAGGTGTG
GAAAGTCCCCAGGCTCCCCAGCAGGCAGAAGTATGCAAAGCATGCGTCTCAATTAGTCAGCAACCATAGT
CCCGCCCCTAACTCCGCCCATCCCGCCCCTAACTCCGCCCAGTTCCGCCCATTCTCCGCCCCATGGCTGA
CTAATTTTTTTTATTTATGCAGAGGCCGAGGCCGCCTCGGCCTCTGAGCTATTCCAGAAGTAGTGAGGAG
GCTTTTTTGGAGGCCTAGGCTTTTGCAAAAAGCTTTCTAGAGGTACCACCGGAGCTTATTTAAATACACA
ATTAATTAACACAAATACGCGTATCTGCAGTCGACTTTGCCAGACCGGAGTCCGAACACAGCTCTTCCAG
CATAATCAACCTCTGGATTACAAAATTTGTGAAAGATTGACTGGTATTCTTAACTATGTTGCTCCTTTTA
CGCTATGTGGATACGCTGCTTTAATGCCTTTGTATCATGCTATTGCTTCCCGTATGGCTTTCATTTTCTC
CTCCTTGTATAAATCCTGGTTGCTGTCTCTTTATGAGGAGTTGTGGCCCGTTGTCAGGCAACGTGGCGTG
GTGTGCACTGTGTTTGCTGACGCAACCCCCACTGGTTGGGGCATTGCCACCACCTGTCAGCTCCTTTCCG
GGACTTTCGCTTTCCCCCTCCCTATTGCCACGGCGGAACTCATCGCCGCCTGCCTTGCCCGCTGCTGGAC
AGGGGCTCGGCTGTTGGGCACTGACAATTCCGTGGTGTTGTCGGGGAAATCATCGTCCTTTCCTTGGCTG
CTCGCCTGTGTTGCCACCTGGATTCTGCGCGGGACGTCCTTCTGCTACGTCCCTTCGGCCCTCAATCCAG
CGGACCTTCCTTCCCGCGGCCTGCTGCCGGCTCTGCGGCCTCTTCCGCGTCTTCGCCTTCGCCCTCAGAC
GAGTCGGATCTCCCTTTGGGCCGCCTCCCCGCTTAGTACTGGTACCTTTAAGACCAATGACTTACAAGGC
AGCTGTAGATCTTAGCCACTTTTTAAAAGAAAAGGGGGGACTGGAAGGGCTAATTCACTCCCAACGAAGA
CAAGATTCCGGAATTTATTTGTGAAATTTGTGATGCTATTGCTTTATTTGTAAACCGGTGCAGCTGCTTT
TTGCCTGTACTGGGTCTCTCTGGTTAGACCAGATCTGAGCCTGGGAGCTCTCTGGCTAACTAGGGAACCC
ACTGCTTAAGCCTCAATAAAGCTTGCCTTGAGTGCTTCAAGTAGTGTGTGCCCGTCTGTTGTGTGACTCT
GGTAACTAGAGATCCCTCAGACCCTTTTAGTCAGTGTGGAAAATCTCTAGCATCTAGAGTATGCAAAGCA
TGCATCTCAATTAGTCAGCAACCAGGTGTGGAAAGTCCCCAGGCTCCCCAGCAGGCAGAAGTATGCAAAG
CATGCATCTCAATTAGTCAGCAACCATAGTCCCGCCCCTAACTCCGCCCATCCCGCCCCTAACTCCGCCC
AGTTCCGCCCATTCTCCGCCCCATGGCTGACTAATTTTTTTTATTTATGCAGAGGCCGAGGCCGCCTCGG
CCTCTGAGCTATTCCAGAAGTAGTGAGGAGGCTTTTTTGGAGGCCTAGGCTAGAGATCATAATCAGCCAT
ACCACATTTGTAGAGGTTTTACTTGCTTTAAAAAACCTCCCACACCTCCCCCTGAACCTGAAACATAAAA
TGAATGCAATTGTTGTTGTTAACTTGTTTATTGCAGCTTATAATGGTTACAAATAAAGCAATAGCATCAC
AAATTTCACAAATAAAGCATTTTTTTCACTGCATTCTAGTTGTGGTTTGTCCAAACTCATCAATGTATCT
TATCATGTCTGCTAGCTGAGCGGGCTTTTTTTTCTTAGGCCTTCTTCCGCTTCCTCGCTCACTGACTCGC
TGCGCTCGGTCGTTCGGCTGCGGCGAGCGGTATCAGCTCACTCAAAGGCGGTAATACGGTTATCCACAGA
ATCAGGGGATAACGCAGGAAAGAACATGTGAGCAAAAGGCCAGCAAAAGGCCAGGAACCGTAAAAAGGCC
GCGTTGCTGGCGTTTTTCCATAGGCTCCGCCCCCCTGACGAGCATCACAAAAATCGACGCTCAAGTCAGA
GGTGGCGAAACCCGACAGGACTATAAAGATACCAGGCGTTTCCCCCTGGAAGCTCCCTCGTGCGCTCTCC
TGTTCCGACCCTGCCGCTTACCGGATACCTGTCCGCCTTTCTCCCTTCGGGAAGCGTGGCGCTTTCTCAT
AGCTCACGCTGTAGGTATCTCAGTTCGGTGTAGGTCGTTCGCTCCAAGCTGGGCTGTGTGCACGAACCCC
CCGTTCAGCCCGACCGCTGCGCCTTATCCGGTAACTATCGTCTTGAGTCCAACCCGGTAAGACACGACTT
ATCGCCACTGGCAGCAGCCACTGGTAACAGGATTAGCAGAGCGAGGTATGTAGGCGGTGCTACAGAGTTC
TTGAAGTGGTGGCCTAACTACGGCTACACTAGAAGAACAGTATTTGGTATCTGCGCTCTGCTGAAGCCAG
TTACCTTCGGAAAAAGAGTTGGTAGCTCTTGATCCGGCAAACAAACCACCGCTGGTAGCGGTGGTTTTTT
TGTTTGCAAGCAGCAGATTACGCGCAGAAAAAAAGGATCTCAAGAAGATCCTTTGATCTTTTCTACGGGG
TCTGACGCTCAGTGGAACGAAAACTCACGTTAAGGGATTTTGGTCATGAGATTATCAAAAAGGATCTTCA
CCTAGATCCTTTTAAATTAAAAATGAAGTTTTAAATCAATCTAAAGTATATATGAGTAAACTTGGTCTGA
CAGTTACCAATGCTTAATCAGTGAGGCACCTATCTCAGCGATCTGTCTATTTCGTTCATCCATAGTTGCC
TGACTCCTGCGCAGTCCAAAAAAAAAGGCTCCAAAAGGAGCCTTTAATTGTATCGGTGGGCCCTTAGAAA
AACTCATCGAGCATCAAATGAAACTGCAATTTATTCATATCAGGATTATCAATACCATATTTTTGAAAAA
GCCGTTTCTGTAATGAAGGAGAAAACTCACCGAGGCAGTTCCATAGGATGGCAAGATCCTGGTATCGGTC
TGCGATTCCGACTCGTCCAACATCAATACAACCTATTAATTTCCCCTCGTCAAAAATAAGGTTATCAAGT
GAGAAATCACCATGAGTGACGACTGAATCCGGTGAGAATGGCAAAAGCTTATGCATTTCTTTCCAGACTT
GTTCAACAGGCCAGCCATTACGCTCGTCATCAAAATCACTCGCATCAACCAAACCGTTATTCATTCGTGA
TTGCGCCTGAGCGAGACGAAATACGCGATCGCTGTTAAAAGGACAATTACAAACAGGAATCGAATGCAAC
CGGCGCAGGAACACTGCCAGCGCATCAACAATATTTTCACCTGAATCAGGATATTCTTCTAATACCTGGA
ATGCTGTTTTCCCGGGGATCGCAGTGGTGAGTAACCATGCATCATCAGGAGTACGGATAAAATGCTTGAT
GGTCGGAAGAGGCATAAATTCCGTCAGCCAGTTTAGTCTGACCATCTCATCTGTAACATCATTGGCAACG
CTACCTTTGCCATGTTTCAGAAACAACTCTGGCGCATCGGGCTTCCCATACAATCGATAGATTGTCGCAC
CTGATTGCCCGACATTATCGCGAGCCCATTTATACCCATATAAATCAGCATCCATGTTGGAATTTAATCG
CGGCCTCGAGCAAGACGTTTCCCGTTGAATATGGCTCATAACACCCCTTGTATTACTGTTTATGTAAGCA
GACAGTTTTATTGTTCATGATGATATATTTTTATCTTGTGCAATGTAACATCAGAGATTTTGAGACACAA
CGTGGTTTAAACAAATAGTCAAAAGCCTCCGGGCGACTAGTCGGGGTCATTAGTTCATAGCCCATATATG
GAGTTCCG
